Addgene plasmid #27201: dopamine beta hydroxylase (dbh)_R (OZ526)
Depositing lab: Keith Joung. Depositing organization: Massachusetts General Hospital. Publication: Rapid "open-source" engineering of customized zinc-finger nucleases for highly efficient gene modification. Maeder ML, Thibodeau-Beganny S, Osiak A, Wright DA, Anthony RM, Eichtinger M, Jiang T, Foley JE, Winfrey RJ, Townsend JA, Unger-Wallace E, Sander JD, Muller-Lerch F, Fu F, Pearlberg J, Goebel C, Dassie JP, Pruett-Miller SM, Porteus MH, Sgroi DC, Iafrate AJ, Dobbs D, McCray PB, Cathomen T, Voytas DF, Joung JK. Mol Cell. 2008 Jul 25. 31(2):294-301. 10.1016/j.molcel.2008.06.016 PubMed 18657511.
Backbone
  Vector backbone: MG414
  Backbone size w/o insert (bp): 5493
  Vector type: Zebrafish Targeting
Growth in bacteria
  Bacterial resistance: Kanamycin, 50 μg/mL
  Growth temperature: 37°C
  Growth strain: XL1 Blue
  Growth instructions: Requires a bacterial strain such as XL1 Blue, that expresses the lacIq allele of lac repressor
  Copy number: Low Copy
Gene/Insert
  Gene/Insert name: Zinc finger array targeting dbh (alt names: dopamine beta hydroxylase; OZ526)
  Species: D. rerio (zebrafish)
  Insert size (bp): 270
  GenBank ID: ENSDARG00000069446
  Entrez Gene: dbh
  Cloning method: Restriction Enzyme; 5′ cloning site XbaI (not destroyed); 3′ cloning site BamHI (not destroyed)
  Sequencing primers: 5′ OK.61 GGGTAGTACGATGACGGAACCTGTC
Terms and licenses: Academic/Nonprofit Terms; Industry Terms: Not Available to Industry
Depositor comments: This plasmid encodes a zinc finger array targeting half of a target sequence in the zebrafish gene dbh (see below). Please note that this plasmid does NOT contain the dbh sequence. Users must order the complementary plasmid dopamine beta hydroxylase (dbh)_L (OZ525) [Addgene plasmid 27200] in order to create a zinc finger nuclease (ZFN) pair to introduce targeted mutations into this specific zebrafish gene. Users will also need to clone the zinc finger (ZF) insert of this plasmid into a zinc finger nuclease (ZFN) vector to express a FOKI fusion product. Examples of possible ZFN expression vectors that can be used are: pST1374 (Addgene plasmid 13426), pMLM290 (Addgene plasmid 21872), pMLM292 (Addgene plasmid 21873), pMLM800 (Addgene plasmid 27202) and pMLM802 (Addgene plasmid 27203). This zinc finger array was tested for binding activity to the sequence 5'-GCATGAGCT-3' in a bacterial two hybrid assay, and resulted in 5.10 fold activation. However, this array has not yet been tested for activity as a zinc finger nuclease (i.e. for its ability to induce mutations at the intended locus). Scientists using this zinc finger array in a publication should notify and acknowledge NIH grant number R01 GM088040 in the publication. Other Articles: "Oligomerized pool engineering (OPEN): an 'open-source' protocol for making customized zinc-finger arrays." Maeder ML et al. (Nat Protoc. 2009 Sept 17. 4(10):1471-1501. Pubmed ID: 19798082 "Targeted mutagenesis in zebrafish using customized zinc-finger nucleases." Foley JE et al. (Nat Protoc. 2009 Dec 3. 4(12):1855-1867. Pubmed ID: 20010934
How to cite: dopamine beta hydroxylase (dbh)_R (OZ526) was a gift from Keith Joung (Addgene plasmid # 27201 ; http://n2t.net/addgene:27201 ; RRID:Addgene_27201)
