[The description below was written by a language model from this plasmid's Addgene catalogue record and pLannotate feature annotations shown in this document.]
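Description:
dopamine beta hydroxylase (dbh)_R (OZ526) is a bacterial plasmid in the MG414 backbone that carries an engineered zinc finger array of about 270 bp, catalogued under zebrafish targeting. The array is designed to bind one half-site (the "right" half) of a target sequence in the zebrafish dbh gene. The plasmid does not contain any dbh sequence itself. It is selected with kanamycin (a Tn903-derived aph(3')-Ia cassette) and replicates from a ColE1/pMB1-type origin accompanied by rop and the bom region, consistent with its listing as low copy. An f1 origin is also present.

The feature table shows the architecture of a bacterial two-hybrid expression vector. One lac UV5 promoter/operator unit drives a yeast Gal11 fragment, and the unannotated stretch downstream of it is presumably where the XbaI–BamHI zinc finger insert sits, although the annotation does not mark the array. A second, oppositely oriented lac UV5 promoter/operator drives an E. coli RNA polymerase alpha subunit (rpoA) fragment joined to a Gal4 fragment. In this kind of system, binding of the zinc finger fusion to its site recruits polymerase through the Gal11–Gal4 interaction and activates a reporter. Both units are under lac repressor control, which explains the requirement for a lacIq host.

The depositor reports 5.10-fold activation in the two-hybrid assay on the intended 9-bp site, but the array has not been tested as a nuclease. To use it, the zinc finger insert must be subcloned into a FokI-fusion ZFN expression vector. It must then be paired with the complementary dbh_L (OZ525) array to introduce targeted mutations at the zebrafish dbh locus.
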