Features (pLannotate 1.2.2; 18 found; start..end, strand, type, name):
     12..42      +  promoter       lac UV5 promoter: E. coli lac promoter with an "up" mutation
     50..66      +  protein_bind   lac operator: The lac repressor binds to the lac operator to inhibit transcription in E. coli. This inhibition can be relieved by adding lactose or isopropyl-β-D-thiogalactopyranoside (IPTG). lac repressor encoded by lacI
    152..403     +  CDS            GAL11 (fragment): MED15_YEAST - Also known as ABE1 From Saccharomyces cerevisiae (strain ATCC 204508 / S288c) (Baker's yeast).
    722..788     +  CDS            lacZα (fragment): LacZα fragment of β-galactosidase; lacZ fragment
    793..1221    +  rep_origin     f1 ori (sequence partly withheld): f1 bacteriophage origin of replication; arrow indicates direction of (+) strand synthesis
   1235..1381    -  CDS            TRA2_ECOLX (fragment): Protein predicted: Swiss-Prot protein existence level 4. Required for transposition of transposon Tn903. From Escherichia coli.
   1566..2381    +  CDS            KanR: aminoglycoside phosphotransferase; aph(3')-Ia; confers resistance to kanamycin in bacteria or G418 (Geneticin®) in eukaryotes
   2522..2668    +  CDS            TRA2_ECOLX (fragment): Protein predicted: Swiss-Prot protein existence level 4. Required for transposition of transposon Tn903. From Escherichia coli.
   2656..2967    +  CDS            tnpR (fragment): TNR3_ECOLX - Experimental evidence at protein level: Swiss-Prot protein existence level 1. Resolvase catalyzes the resolution (a site-specific recombination) of the cointegrated replicon to yield the final transposition products. From Escherichia coli.
   2983..3102    -  CDS            GAL4 DNA binding domain (fragment): DNA binding domain of the GAL4 transcriptional activator; Saccharomyces cerevisiae GAL4 (truncated)
   3112..3855    -  CDS            rpoA (fragment): RPOA_ECO24 - Experimental evidence at protein level: Swiss-Prot protein existence level 1. DNA-dependent RNA polymerase catalyzes the transcription of DNA into RNA using the four ribonucleoside triphosphates as substrates. From Escherichia coli O139:H28 (strain E24377A / ETEC).
   3885..3909    -  CDS            lacZα (fragment): LacZα fragment of β-galactosidase; lacZ fragment
   3929..3945    -  protein_bind   lac operator: The lac repressor binds to the lac operator to inhibit transcription in E. coli. This inhibition can be relieved by adding lactose or isopropyl-β-D-thiogalactopyranoside (IPTG). lac repressor encoded by lacI
   3953..3983    -  promoter       lac UV5 promoter: E. coli lac promoter with an "up" mutation
   4336..4924    +  rep_origin     ori: high-copy-number ColE1/pMB1/pBR322/pUC origin of replication
   5110..5250    -  misc_feature   bom: basis of mobility region from pBR322
   5352..5543    -  CDS            rop: Rop protein, which maintains plasmids at low copy number; rop
   5584..5658    +  CDS            mbeC (fragment): MBEC_ECOLX - Experimental evidence at protein level: Swiss-Prot protein existence level 1. Required for efficient mobilization of ColE1 plasmid and is thus essential to promote the specific transfer of the plasmid during conjugation. Probably functions by inducing DNA bending, helping the MbeA relaxase to melt the DNA around the nic site and cleave the phosphodiester bond. Binds specifically double-stranded DNA (dsDNA) containing the ColE1 oriT but does not recognize the inverted repeat (IR). From Escherichia coli.
>Addgene plasmid #27201 | dopamine beta hydroxylase (dbh)_R (OZ526) | addgene full sequence | sequence record 393005 | Addgene NGS Result
GAATTCCGGGCTTTACACTTTATGCTTCCGGCTCGTATAATGTGTCGACTTGTGAGCGGATAACAATTTC
ACACAGGAAACAGCTATGCCTCAACAGCAGCAAATGCAACCTCCCAATTCAAGTGCGGACAACAACCCTT
TGCAACAGCAATCATCACAAAATACCGTACCAAACGTCCTCAACCAAATTAACCAAATCTTTTCTCCAGA
GGAGCAACGCAGCTTATTACAAGAAGCCATCGAAACCTGCAAGAATTTTGAAAAAACACAATTGGGTAGT
ACGATGACGGAACCTGTCAAGCAAAGTTTTATTAGGAAATACATTGTGCAAAAGGCCCTGAGAAAAATCC
AAGCTTTGGCGGCCGCTGACTACAAAGACGATGATGACAAATCTAGACCCGGGGAGCGCCCCTTCCAGTG
TCGCATTTGCATGCGGAACTTTTCGACGAACAGCATGCTTGCCAGGCATACCCGTACTCATACCGGTGAA
AAACCGTTTCAGTGTCGGATCTGTATGCGAAATTTCTCCCAGAACGAGCACTTGAAGGTCCATCTACGTA
CGCACACCGGCGAGAAGCCATTCCAATGCCGAATATGCATGCGCAACTTCAGTCAGGGGGGGACGCTGCG
GCGCCACCTAAAAACCCACCTGAGGGGATCCTCTGCACAGTAGTAACTAGAGACTAGAAAAAGGCCGACA
AGTCCCGCTCCGCTGAAGATCCTGGCGTAATAGCGAAGAGGCCCGCACCGATCGCCCTTCCCAACAGTTG
CGCAGCCTGAATGGCGAATGGG
[124 nt withheld, positions 793-916]
C
[91 nt withheld, positions 918-1008]
A
[49 nt withheld, positions 1010-1058]
CCTTTGACGTTGGAGTCCACGTTCTTT
[37 nt withheld, positions 1086-1122]
ACCCTATCTCGGTCTATTCTTTTGATTTATAAGGGATTTTGCCGATTTCGGCCTATTGGTTAAAAAATGA
GCTGATTTAACAAAAATTTAACGCGAATTTTAACAAAATCTAGCGCTGAGGTCTGCCTCGTGAAGAAGGT
GTTGCTGACTCATACCAGGCCTGAATCGCCCCATCATCCAGCCAGAAAGTGAGGGAGCCACGGTTGATGA
GAGCTTTGTTGTAGGTGGACCAGTTGGTGATTTTGAACTTTTGCTTTGCCACGGAACGGTCTGCGTTGTC
GGGAAGATGCGTGATCTGATCCTTCAACTCAGCAAAAGTTCGATTTATTCAACAAAGCCACGTTGTGTCT
CAAAATCTCTGATGTTACATTGCACAAGATAAAAATATATCATCATGAACAATAAAACTGTCTGCTTACA
TAAACAGTAATACAAGGGGTGTTATGAGCCATATTCAACGGGAAACGTCTTGCTCGAGGCCGCGATTAAA
TTCCAACATGGATGCTGATTTATATGGGTATAAATGGGCTCGCGATAATGTCGGGCAATCAGGTGCGACA
ATCTATCGATTGTATGGGAAGCCCGATGCGCCAGAGTTGTTTCTGAAACATGGCAAAGGTAGCGTTGCCA
ATGATGTTACAGATGAGATGGTCAGACTAAACTGGCTGACGGAATTTATGCCTCTTCCGACCATCAAGCA
TTTTATCCGTACTCCTGATGATGCATGGTTACTCACCACTGCGATCCCCGGGAAAACAGCATTCCAGGTA
TTAGAAGAATATCCTGATTCAGGTGAAAATATTGTTGATGCGCTGGCAGTGTTCCTGCGCCGGTTGCATT
CGATTCCTGTTTGTAATTGTCCTTTTAACAGCGATCGCGTATTTCGTCTCGCTCAGGCGCAATCACGAAT
GAATAACGGTTTGGTTGATGCGAGTGATTTTGATGACGAGCGTAATGGCTGGCCTGTTGAACAAGTCTGG
AAAGAAATGCATAAGCTTTTGCCATTCTCACCGGATTCAGTCGTCACTCATGGTGATTTCTCACTTGATA
ACCTTATTTTTGACGAGGGGAAATTAATAGGTTGTATTGATGTTGGACGAGTCGGAATCGCAGACCGATA
CCAGGATCTTGCCATCCTATGGAACTGCCTCGGTGAGTTTTCTCCTTCATTACAGAAACGGCTTTTTCAA
AAATATGGTATTGATAATCCTGATATGAATAAATTGCAGTTTCATTTGATGCTCGATGAGTTTTTCTAAT
CAGAATTGGTTAATTGGTTGTAACACTGGCAGAGCATTACGCTGACTTGACGGGACGGCGGCTTTGTTGA
ATAAATCGAACTTTTGCTGAGTTGAAGGATCAGATCACGCATCTTCCCGACAACGCAGACCGTTCCGTGG
CAAAGCAAAAGTTCAAAATCACCAACTGGTCCACCTACAACAAAGCTCTCATCAACCGTGGCTCCCTCAC
TTTCTGGCTGGATGATGGGGCGATTCAGGCCTGGTATGAGTCAGCAACACCTTCTTCACGAGGCAGACCT
CAGCGCTCAAAGATGCAGGGGTAAAAGCTAACCGCATCTTTACCGACAAGGCATCCGGCAGTTCAACAGA
TCGGGAAGGGCTGGATTTGCTGAGGATGAAGGTGGAGGAAGGTGATGTCATTCTGGTGAAGAAGCTCGAC
CGTCTTGGCCGCGACACCGCCGACATGATCCAACTGATAAAAGAGTTTGATGCTCAGGGTGTAGCGGTTC
GGTTTATTGACGACGGGATCAGTACCGACGGTGATATGGGGCAAATGGTGGTCACCATCCTGTCGGCTGT
GGCACAGGCTGAACGCCGGAGGATCAGCCATGCTAGGTCAAAATAATCCTGTTAACAATGCTTTTATATC
CTGTAAAGAATCCATTTTCAAAATCATGTCAAGGTCCTCCCGAGGAAAAATCAGTAGAAATAGCTGTTCC
AGTCTTTCTAGCCTTGATTCTGCGGCCGCCTCTGGTTTCTCTTCTTTCACTTCAGGCTGACGTACATCAC
GTAAGTCAACGAAAGCTTCCAGTTGTTCAGCCAGAATGGTTGCCGCACGACGAATCGCCTCTTCAGGATC
GATTGTGCCGTTGGTTTCCATTTCGATGACCAGCTTGTCCAGGTCGGTACGCTGTTCTACACGCGCTGCT
TCAACATTGTAGGCAATACGCTCCACAGGGCTGTAGCATGCGTCGACCAGCAGACGGCCGATTGGGCGCT
CATCTTCTTCCGAATGAATTCGGGTAGAAGCCGGCACATAACCACGACCGCGCTGAACTTTGATACGCAT
GCTAATAGACGCGTTCTCATCGGTCAGGTGGCAGATCACGTGCTGCGGCTTGACGATTTCGACATCACCG
TCGTGGGTGATATCGGCTGCAGTCACAGGGCCAATGCCAGATTTATTCAAGGTAAGAATAACTTCATCTT
TGCCCTGAACTCTCACCGCCAGCCCTTTCAGGTTGAGCAGGATTTCCAGGATATCTTCCTGAACGCCTTC
TTTGGTGCTGTACTCATGTAGTACACCATCAATCTCAACCTCGGTCACCGCGCAACCCGGCATCGATGAG
AGCAGAATACGGCGCAGTGCGTTACCCAGAGTATGGCCAAAGCCACGCTCTAAAGGCTCAAGGGTCACCT
TGGCGTGCGTCGAACTCACTTGCTCGATATCAACCAGGCGCGGTTTTAGAAACTCTGTCACAGAACCCTG
CATTGTGTCCTCTCTTTGGTCTAGCTAGAGTTCCAGTGAATCCGTAATCATGGTCATAGCTGTTTCCTGT
GTGAAATTGTTATCCGCTCACAATTCCACACATTATACGAGCCGGAAGCATAAAGTGTAAAGCCTCTCTA
GCTAGATTGAGTTAATCTCCATGTAGCGTTACAAGATCTGAAGGGGTTCGAATTCTATTTTTTTGATGGG
AAGGCACTTATTTTTGATCGTTCGCTCAAAGAAGCATCGAACGCTGGGTTTTAGATAAAAAAATTGAGAG
AAAACAGGATGCTTCCATCGGATTCATCTTAGATAAAGTGAGATTATATAGTGAAATCCGATTTGATTTT
TTATTGCTTCTGGTTATCCAAAGGGCCTCGTGATACGCCTATTTTTATAGGTTAATGTCATGACCAAAAT
CCCTTAACGTGAGTTTTCGTTCCACTGAGCGTCAGACCCCGTAGAAAAGATCAAAGGATCTTCTTGAGAT
CCTTTTTTTCTGCGCGTAATCTGCTGCTTGCAAACAAAAAAACCACCGCTACCAGCGGTGGTTTGTTTGC
CGGATCAAGAGCTACCAACTCTTTTTCCGAAGGTAACTGGCTTCAGCAGAGCGCAGATACCAAATACTGT
CCTTCTAGTGTAGCCGTAGTTAGGCCACCACTTCAAGAACTCTGTAGCACCGCCTACATACCTCGCTCTG
CTAATCCTGTTACCAGTGGCTGCTGCCAGTGGCGATAAGTCGTGTCTTACCGGGTTGGACTCAAGACGAT
AGTTACCGGATAAGGCGCAGCGGTCGGGCTGAACGGGGGGTTCGTGCACACAGCCCAGCTTGGAGCGAAC
GACCTACACCGAACTGAGATACCTACAGCGTGAGCTATGAGAAAGCGCCACGCTTCCCGAAGGGAGAAAG
GCGGACAGGTATCCGGTAAGCGGCAGGGTCGGAACAGGAGAGCGCACGAGGGAGCTTCCAGGGGGAAACG
CCTGGTATCTTTATAGTCCTGTCGGGTTTCGCCACCTCTGACTTGAGCGTCGATTTTTGTGATGCTCGTC
AGGGGGGCGGAGCCTATGGAAAAACGCCAGCAACGCGGCCTTTTTACGGTTCCTGGCCTTTTGCTGGCCT
TTTGCTCACATGTTCTTTCCTGCGTTATCCCCTGATTCTGTGGATAACCGTATTACCGCCTTTGAGTGAG
CTGATACCGCTCGCCGCAGCCGAACGACCGAGCGCAGCGAGTCAGTGAGCGAGGAAGCGGAAGAGCGCCT
GATGCGGTATTTTCTCCTTACGCATCTGTGCGGTATTTCACACCGCATATGGTGCACTCTCAGTACAATC
TGCTCTGATGCCGCATAGTTAAGCCAGTATACACTCCGCTATCGCTACGTGACTGGGTCATGGCTGCGCC
CCGACACCCGCCAACACCCGCTGACGCGCCCTGACGGGCTTGTCTGCTCCCGGCATCCGCTTACAGACAA
GCTGTGACCGTCTCCGGGAGCTGCATGTGTCAGAGGTTTTCACCGTCATCACCGAAACGCGCGAGGCAGC
TGCGGTAAAGCTCATCAGCGTGGTCGTGAAGCGATTCACAGATGTCTGCCTGTTCATCCGCGTCCAGCTC
GTTGAGTTTCTCCAGAAGCGTTAATGTCTGGCTTCTGATAAAGCGGGCCATGTTAAGGGCGGTTTTTTCC
TGTTTGGTCACTGATGCCTCCGTGTAAGGGGGATTTCTGTTCATGGGGGTAATGATACCGATGAAACGAG
AGAGGATGCTCACGATACGGGTTACTGATGATGAACATGCCCGGTTACTGGAACGG
