>Addgene plasmid #27201 | dopamine beta hydroxylase (dbh)_R (OZ526) | addgene partial sequence | sequence record 33609 | 27201 with OK.61 (5' GGGTAGTACGATGACGGAACCTGTC 3')
GGAAATCATTGTGCAAAGGCCCTGAGAAAAATCCAAGCTTTGGCGGCCGCTGACTACAAAGACGATGATG
ACAAATCTAGACCCGGGGAGCGCCCCTTCCAGTGTCGCATTTGCATGCGGAACTTTTCGACGAACAGCAT
GCTTGCCAGGCATACCCGTACTCATACCGGTGAAAAACCGTTTCAGTGTCGGATCTGTATGCGAAATTTC
TCCCAGAACGAGCACTTGAAGGTCCATCTACGTACGCACACCGGCGAGAAGCCATTCCAATGCCGAATAT
GCATGCGCAACTTCAGTCAGGGGGGGACGCTGCGGCGCCACCTAAAAACCCACCTGAGGGGATCCTCTGC
ACAGTAGTAACTAGAGACTAGAAAAAGGCCGACAAGTCCCGCTCCGCTGAAGATCCTGGCGTAATAGCGA
AGAGGCCCGCACCGATCGCCCTTCCCAACAGTTGCGCAGCCTGAATGGCGAATGGG
[124 nt withheld, positions 477-600]
C
[91 nt withheld, positions 602-692]
A
[49 nt withheld, positions 694-742]
CCTTTGACGTTGGAGTCCACGTTCTTT
[37 nt withheld, positions 770-806]
ACCCTATCTCGGTCTATTCTTTTGATTTATAAGGGATTTTGCCGATTTCGGCCTATGTTAAAATGAC
